Addgene plasmid #192882: pCDH-CMV5
Purpose: (Empty Backbone) lenti cloning vector with short WPRE
Depositing lab: Kazuhiro Oka. Depositing organization: Baylor College of Medicine.
Backbone
  Vector backbone: pCDH
  Backbone manufacturer: SBI
  Vector type: Lentiviral
Growth in bacteria
  Bacterial resistance: Ampicillin, 100 μg/mL
  Growth temperature: 37°C
  Growth strain: NEB Stable
  Copy number: High Copy
Gene/Insert
  Gene/Insert name: None
Terms and licenses: Academic/Nonprofit Terms; Industry Terms: Not Available to Industry
How to cite: pCDH-CMV5 was a gift from Kazuhiro Oka (Addgene plasmid # 192882 ; http://n2t.net/addgene:192882 ; RRID:Addgene_192882)
