[The description below was written by a language model from this plasmid's Addgene catalogue record and pLannotate feature annotations shown in this document.]
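Description:
pCDH-CMV5 is an empty lentiviral cloning vector built on the pCDH backbone, supplied without an insert so that a gene of interest can be placed under a CMV promoter. At about 5.9 kb it is compact. It is maintained in E. coli through a high-copy ColE1/pUC-type origin and selected with ampicillin via the bla (AmpR) gene and its own promoter. Small remnants of lac regulatory sequences, lacI, lacZα, rop and bom are also annotated in the bacterial portion, but these are fragments left over from earlier cloning vectors rather than functional units.

The viral cassette follows a third-generation-style layout. An RSV enhancer/promoter is fused to a truncated HIV-1 5' LTR, which allows the genomic RNA to be transcribed in packaging cells without Tat. This is followed by the Ψ packaging signal with an adjoining gag fragment, the Rev response element for Rev-dependent nuclear export, and the cPPT/CTS, which aids nuclear import of the reverse-transcribed genome. Downstream lies a shortened CMV enhancer fragment with the CMV immediate-early promoter, then a gap of roughly a hundred bases that presumably holds the cloning sites, although the feature table does not annotate them. After this come two WPRE fragments, matching the "short WPRE" in the stated purpose and intended to boost transcript stability and expression while saving space. A truncated 3' LTR (labelled as a 5' LTR by the annotation software), an SV40 polyadenylation signal and an SV40 origin complete the cassette. No mammalian selection marker or reporter is annotated, so the vector suits simple CMV-driven transgene delivery where packaging capacity matters.
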