Features (pLannotate 1.2.2; 25 found; start..end, strand, type, name):
      6..232     +  promoter       RSV promoter: Rous sarcoma virus enhancer/promoter
    233..413     +  LTR            5' LTR (truncated): truncated 5' long terminal repeat (LTR) from HIV-1
    460..585     +  misc_feature   HIV-1 Ψ: packaging signal of human immunodeficiency virus type 1
    569..907     +  CDS            HIV-1 gag (fragment): gag protein from human immunodeficiency virus 1; gag
   1078..1311    +  misc_feature   RRE: The Rev response element (RRE) of HIV-1 allows for Rev-dependent mRNA export from the nucleus to the cytoplasm.
   1688..1788    +  CDS            Rev (fragment): human immunodeficiency virus 1 (HIV-1) Rev protein; rev; enhances nuclear export of unspliced and incompletely spliced viral mRNAs
   1807..1923    +  misc_feature   cPPT/CTS: central polypurine tract and central termination sequence of HIV-1
   1936..2012    +  enhancer       CMV enhancer (fragment): human cytomegalovirus immediate early enhancer
   2013..2216    +  promoter       CMV promoter: human cytomegalovirus (CMV) immediate early promoter
   2330..2487    +  misc_feature   WPRE (fragment): woodchuck hepatitis virus posttranscriptional regulatory element
   2493..2575    +  misc_feature   WPRE (fragment): woodchuck hepatitis virus posttranscriptional regulatory element
   2577..2714    +  CDS            nef (fragment): NEF_HV1LA - Experimental evidence at protein level: Swiss-Prot protein existence level 1. Extracellular Nef protein targets CD4(+) T-lymphocytes for apoptosis by interacting with CXCR4 surface receptors. From Human immunodeficiency virus type 1 group M subtype B (isolate Lai) (HIV-1).
   2700..2880    +  LTR            5' LTR (truncated): truncated 5' long terminal repeat (LTR) from HIV-1
   2952..3073    +  polyA_signal   SV40 poly(A) signal: SV40 polyadenylation signal
   3113..3248    +  rep_origin     SV40 ori: SV40 origin of replication
   3305..3321    -  protein_bind   lac operator: The lac repressor binds to the lac operator to inhibit transcription in E. coli. This inhibition can be relieved by adding lactose or isopropyl-β-D-thiogalactopyranoside (IPTG). lac repressor encoded by lacI
   3329..3359    -  promoter       lac promoter: promoter for the E. coli lac operon
   3374..3395    -  protein_bind   CAP binding site: CAP binding activates transcription in the presence of cAMP. E. coli catabolite activator protein
   3408..3500    -  CDS            lacI (fragment): lac repressor; lacI; The lac repressor binds to the lac operator to inhibit transcription in E. coli. This inhibition can be relieved by adding lactose or isopropyl-β-D-thiogalactopyranoside (IPTG).
   3683..4271    -  rep_origin     ori: high-copy-number ColE1/pMB1/pBR322/pUC origin of replication
   4442..5302    -  CDS            AmpR: β-lactamase; bla; confers resistance to ampicillin, carbenicillin, and related antibiotics
   5303..5407    -  promoter       AmpR promoter: bla
   5502..5537    +  CDS            rop (fragment): Rop protein, which maintains plasmids at low copy number; rop
   5639..5738    +  misc_feature   bom (fragment): basis of mobility region from pBR322
   5744..5898    -  CDS            lacZα (fragment): LacZα fragment of β-galactosidase; lacZ fragment
>Addgene plasmid #192882 | pCDH-CMV5 | addgene full sequence | sequence record 378928 | Addgene NGS Result
ACGCGTGTAGTCTTATGCAATACTCTTGTAGTCTTGCAACATGGTAACGATGAGTTAGCAACATGCCTTA
CAAGGAGAGAAAAAGCACCGTGCATGCCGATTGGTGGAAGTAAGGTGGTACGATCGTGCCTTATTAGGAA
GGCAACAGACGGGTCTGACATGGATTGGACGAACCACTGAATTGCCGCATTGCAGAGATATTGTATTTAA
GTGCCTAGCTCGATACATAAACGGGTCTCTCTGGTTAGACCAGATCTGAGCCTGGGAGCTCTCTGGCTAA
CTAGGGAACCCACTGCTTAAGCCTCAATAAAGCTTGCCTTGAGTGCTTCAAGTAGTGTGTGCCCGTCTGT
TGTGTGACTCTGGTAACTAGAGATCCCTCAGACCCTTTTAGTCAGTGTGGAAAATCTCTAGCAGTGGCGC
CCGAACAGGGACTTGAAAGCGAAAGGGAAACCAGAGGAGCTCTCTCGACGCAGGACTCGGCTTGCTGAAG
CGCGCACGGCAAGAGGCGAGGGGCGGCGACTGGTGAGTACGCCAAAAATTTTGACTAGCGGAGGCTAGAA
GGAGAGAGATGGGTGCGAGAGCGTCAGTATTAAGCGGGGGAGAATTAGATCGCGATGGGAAAAAATTCGG
TTAAGGCCAGGGGGAAAGAAAAAATATAAATTAAAACATATAGTATGGGCAAGCAGGGAGCTAGAACGAT
TCGCAGTTAATCCTGGCCTGTTAGAAACATCAGAAGGCTGTAGACAAATACTGGGACAGCTACAACCATC
CCTTCAGACAGGATCAGAAGAACTTAGATCATTATATAATACAGTAGCAACCCTCTATTGTGTGCATCAA
AGGATAGAGATAAAAGACACCAAGGAAGCTTTAGACAAGATAGAGGAAGAGCAAAACAAAAGTAAGACCA
CCGCACAGCAAGCGGCCACTGATCTTCAGACCTGGAGGAGGAGATATGAGGGACAATTGGAGAAGTGAAT
TATATAAATATAAAGTAGTAAAAATTGAACCATTAGGAGTAGCACCCACCAAGGCAAAGAGAAGAGTGGT
GCAGAGAGAAAAAAGAGCAGTGGGAATAGGAGCTTTGTTCCTTGGGTTCTTGGGAGCAGCAGGAAGCACT
ATGGGCGCAGCGTCAATGACGCTGACGGTACAGGCCAGACAATTATTGTCTGGTATAGTGCAGCAGCAGA
ACAATTTGCTGAGGGCTATTGAGGCGCAACAGCATCTGTTGCAACTCACAGTCTGGGGCATCAAGCAGCT
CCAGGCAAGAATCCTGGCTGTGGAAAGATACCTAAAGGATCAACAGCTCCTGGGGATTTGGGGTTGCTCT
GGAAAACTCATTTGCACCACTGCTGTGCCTTGGAATGCTAGTTGGAGTAATAAATCTCTGGAACAGATTT
GGAATCACACGACCTGGATGGAGTGGGACAGAGAAATTAACAATTACACAAGCTTAATACACTCCTTAAT
TGAAGAATCGCAAAACCAGCAAGAAAAGAATGAACAAGAATTATTGGAATTAGATAAATGGGCAAGTTTG
TGGAATTGGTTTAACATAACAAATTGGCTGTGGTATATAAAATTATTCATAATGATAGTAGGAGGCTTGG
TAGGTTTAAGAATAGTTTTTGCTGTACTTTCTATAGTGAATAGAGTTAGGCAGGGATATTCACCATTATC
GTTTCAGACCCACCTCCCAACCCCGAGGGGACCCGACAGGCCCGAAGGAATAGAAGAAGAAGGTGGAGAG
AGAGACAGAGACAGATCCATTCGATTAGTGAACGGATCTCGACGGTATCGGTTAACTTTTAAAAGAAAAG
GGGGGATTGGGGGGTACAGTGCAGGGGAAAGAATAGTAGACATAATAGCAACAGACATACAAACTAAAGA
ATTACAAAAACAAATTACAAAATTCAAAATTTTATCGATACTAGTATTATGCCCAGTACATGACCTTATG
GGACTTTCCTACTTGGCAGTACATCTACGTATTAGTCATCGCTATTACCATGGTGATGCGGTTTTGGCAG
TACATCAATGGGCGTGGATAGCGGTTTGACTCACGGGGATTTCCAAGTCTCCACCCCATTGACGTCAATG
GGAGTTTGTTTTGGCACCAAAATCAACGGGACTTTCCAAAATGTCGTAACAACTCCGCCCCATTGACGCA
AATGGGCGGTAGGCGTGTACGGTGGGAGGTTTATATAAGCAGAGCTCGTTTAGTGAACCGTCAGATCGCC
TGGAGACGCCATCCACGCTGTTTTGACCTCCATAGAAGATTCTAGAGCTAGGGATCCGCTAGCCCCGGGG
CGGCCGCGAATTCGTCGACAATCAACCTCTGGATTACAAAATTTGTGAAAGATTGACTGGTATTCTTAAC
TATGTTGCTCCTTTTACGCTATGTGGATACGCTGCTTTAATGCCTTTGTATCATGCTATTGCTTCCCGTA
TGGCTTTCATTTTCTCCTCCTTGTATAAATCCTGGTTAGTTCTTGCCACGGCGGAACTCATCGCCGCCTG
CCTTGCCCGCTGCTGGACAGGGGCTCGGCTGTTGGGCACTGACAATTCCGTGGTGGGTACCTTTAAGACC
AATGACTTACAAGGCAGCTGTAGATCTTAGCCACTTTTTAAAAGAAAAGGGGGGACTGGAAGGGCTAATT
CACTCCCAACGAAGATAAGATCTGCTTTTTGCTTGTACTGGGTCTCTCTGGTTAGACCAGATCTGAGCCT
GGGAGCTCTCTGGCTAACTAGGGAACCCACTGCTTAAGCCTCAATAAAGCTTGCCTTGAGTGCTTCAAGT
AGTGTGTGCCCGTCTGTTGTGTGACTCTGGTAACTAGAGATCCCTCAGACCCTTTTAGTCAGTGTGGAAA
ATCTCTAGCAGTAGTAGTTCATGTCATCTTATTATTCAGTATTTATAACTTGCAAAGAAATGAATATCAG
AGAGTGAGAGGAACTTGTTTATTGCAGCTTATAATGGTTACAAATAAAGCAATAGCATCACAAATTTCAC
AAATAAAGCATTTTTTTCACTGCATTCTAGTTGTGGTTTGTCCAAACTCATCAATGTATCTTATCATGTC
TGGCTCTAGCTATCCCGCCCCTAACTCCGCCCATCCCGCCCCTAACTCCGCCCAGTTCCGCCCATTCTCC
GCCCCATGGCTGACTAATTTTTTTTATTTATGCAGAGGCCGAGGCCGCCTCGGCCTCTGAGCTATTCCAG
AAGTAGTGAGGAGGCTTTTTTGGAGGCCTAGACTTTTGCAGAGACCAAATTCGTAATCATGTCATAGCTG
TTTCCTGTGTGAAATTGTTATCCGCTCACAATTCCACACAACATACGAGCCGGAAGCATAAAGTGTAAAG
CCTGGGGTGCCTAATGAGTGAGCTAACTCACATTAATTGCGTTGCGCTCACTGCCCGCTTTCCAGTCGGG
AAACCTGTCGTGCCAGCTGCATTAATGAATCGGCCAACGCGCGGGGAGAGGCGGTTTGCGTATTGGGCGC
TCTTCCGCTTCCTCGCTCACTGACTCGCTGCGCTCGGTCGTTCGGCTGCGGCGAGCGGTATCAGCTCACT
CAAAGGCGGTAATACGGTTATCCACAGAATCAGGGGATAACGCAGGAAAGAACATGTGAGCAAAAGGCCA
GCAAAAGGCCAGGAACCGTAAAAAGGCCGCGTTGCTGGCGTTTTTCCATAGGCTCCGCCCCCCTGACGAG
CATCACAAAAATCGACGCTCAAGTCAGAGGTGGCGAAACCCGACAGGACTATAAAGATACCAGGCGTTTC
CCCCTGGAAGCTCCCTCGTGCGCTCTCCTGTTCCGACCCTGCCGCTTACCGGATACCTGTCCGCCTTTCT
CCCTTCGGGAAGCGTGGCGCTTTCTCATAGCTCACGCTGTAGGTATCTCAGTTCGGTGTAGGTCGTTCGC
TCCAAGCTGGGCTGTGTGCACGAACCCCCCGTTCAGCCCGACCGCTGCGCCTTATCCGGTAACTATCGTC
TTGAGTCCAACCCGGTAAGACACGACTTATCGCCACTGGCAGCAGCCACTGGTAACAGGATTAGCAGAGC
GAGGTATGTAGGCGGTGCTACAGAGTTCTTGAAGTGGTGGCCTAACTACGGCTACACTAGAAGAACAGTA
TTTGGTATCTGCGCTCTGCTGAAGCCAGTTACCTTCGGAAAAAGAGTTGGTAGCTCTTGATCCGGCAAAC
AAACCACCGCTGGTAGCGGTGGTTTTTTTGTTTGCAAGCAGCAGATTACGCGCAGAAAAAAAGGATCTCA
AGAAGATCCTTTGATCTTTTCTACGGGGTCTGACGCTCAGTGGAACGAAAACTCACGTTAAGGGATTTTG
GTCATGAGATTATCAAAAAGGATCTTCACCTAGATCCTTTTAAATTAAAAATGAAGTTTTAAATCAATCT
AAAGTATATATGAGTAAACTTGGTCTGACAGTTACCAATGCTTAATCAGTGAGGCACCTATCTCAGCGAT
CTGTCTATTTCGTTCATCCATAGTTGCCTGACTCCCCGTCGTGTAGATAACTACGATACGGGAGGGCTTA
CCATCTGGCCCCAGTGCTGCAATGATACCGCGAGACCCACGCTCACCGGCTCCAGATTTATCAGCAATAA
ACCAGCCAGCCGGAAGGGCCGAGCGCAGAAGTGGTCCTGCAACTTTATCCGCCTCCATCCAGTCTATTAA
TTGTTGCCGGGAAGCTAGAGTAAGTAGTTCGCCAGTTAATAGTTTGCGCAACGTTGTTGCCATTGCTACA
GGCATCGTGGTGTCACGCTCGTCGTTTGGTATGGCTTCATTCAGCTCCGGTTCCCAACGATCAAGGCGAG
TTACATGATCCCCCATGTTGTGCAAAAAAGCGGTTAGCTCCTTCGGTCCTCCGATCGTTGTCAGAAGTAA
GTTGGCCGCAGTGTTATCACTCATGGTTATGGCAGCACTGCATAATTCTCTTACTGTCATGCCATCCGTA
AGATGCTTTTCTGTGACTGGTGAGTACTCAACCAAGTCATTCTGAGAATAGTGTATGCGGCGACCGAGTT
GCTCTTGCCCGGCGTCAATACGGGATAATACCGCGCCACATAGCAGAACTTTAAAAGTGCTCATCATTGG
AAAACGTTCTTCGGGGCGAAAACTCTCAAGGATCTTACCGCTGTTGAGATCCAGTTCGATGTAACCCACT
CGTGCACCCAACTGATCTTCAGCATCTTTTACTTTCACCAGCGTTTCTGGGTGAGCAAAAACAGGAAGGC
AAAATGCCGCAAAAAAGGGAATAAGGGCGACACGGAAATGTTGAATACTCATACTCTTCCTTTTTCAATA
TTATTGAAGCATTTATCAGGGTTATTGTCTCATGAGCGGATACATATTTGAATGTATTTAGAAAAATAAA
CAAATAGGGGTTCCGCGCACATTTCCCCGAAAAGTGCCACCTGACGTCTAAGAAACCATTATTATCATGA
CATTAACCTATAAAAATAGGCGTATCACGAGGCCCTTTCGTCTCGCGCGTTTCGGTGATGACGGTGAAAA
CCTCTGACACATGCAGCTCCCGGAGACGGTCACAGCTTGTCTGTAAGCGGATGCCGGGAGCAGACAAGCC
CGTCAGGGCGCGTCAGCGGGTGTTGGCGGGTGTCGGGGCTGGCTTAACTATGCGGCATCAGAGCAGATTG
TACTGAGAGTGCACCATATGCGGTGTGAAATACCGCACAGATGCGTAAGGAGAAAATACCGCATCAGGCG
CCATTCGCCATTCAGGCTGCGCAACTGTTGGGAAGGGCGATCGGTGCGGGCCTCTTCGCTATTACGCCAG
CTGGCGAAAGGGGGATGTGCTGCAAGGCGATTAAGTTGGGTAACGCCAGGGTTTTCCCAGTCACGACGTT
GTAAAACGACGGCCAGTGCCAAGCTG
